>Addgene plasmid #48388 | pFUSB4_ACCA | depositor full sequence | sequence record 70088 | Full Sequence
ATGTTTTCCCAGTCACGACGTTGTAAAACGACGGCCAGTCTTAAGCGTCTCATGGCCTGACCCCGGACCA
AGTGGTGGCCTATCGCCAGCAACATTGGCGGCAAGCAAGCGCTCGAAACGGTGCAGCGGCTGTTGCCGGT
GCTGTGCCAGGACCATGGCCTGACTCCGGACCAAGTGGTGGCTATCGCCAGCCACGATGGCGGCAAGCAA
GCGCTCGAAACGGTGCAGCGGCTGTTGCCGGTGCTGTGCCAGGACCATGGCCTGACTCCGGACCAAGTGG
TGGCTATCGCCAGCCACGATGGCGGCAAGCAAGCGCTCGAAACGGTGCAGCGGCTGTTGCCGGTGCTGTG
CCAGGACCATGGCCTGACCCCGGACCAAGTGGTGGCTATCGCCAGCAACATTGGCGGCAAGCAAGCGCTC
GAAACGGTGCAGCGGCTGTTGCCGGTGCTGTGCCAGGACCATGGCCTGACCCCGGACCAAGTGGTGGCTA
TCGAGACGTCTAGACCAGCCAGGACAGAAATGCCTCGACTTCGCTGCTACCCAAGGTTGCCGGGTGACGC
ACACCGTGGAAACGGATGAAGGCACGAACCCAGTGGACATAAGCCTGTTCGGTTCGTAAGCTGTAATGCA
AGTAGCGTATGCGCTCACGCAACTGGTCCAGAACCTTGACCGAACGCAGCGGTGGTAACGGCGCAGTGGC
GGTTTTCATGGCTTGTTATGACTGTTTTTTTGGGGTACAGTCTATGCCTCGGGCATCCAAGCAGCAAGCG
CGTTACGCCGTGGGTCGATGTTTGATGTTATGGAGCAGCAACGATGTTACGCAGCAGGGCAGTCGCCCTA
AAACAAAGTTAAACATTATGAGGGAAGCGGTGATCGCCGAAGTATCGACTCAACTATCAGAGGTAGTTGG
CGTCATCGAGCGCCATCTCGAACCGACGTTGCTGGCCGTACATTTGTACGGCTCCGCAGTGGATGGCGGC
CTGAAGCCACACAGTGATATTGATTTGCTGGTTACGGTGACCGTAAGGCTTGATGAAACAACGCGGCGAG
CTTTGATCAACGACCTTTTGGAAACTTCGGCTTCCCCTGGAGAGAGCGAGATTCTCCGCGCTGTAGAAGT
CACCATTGTTGTGCACGACGACATCATTCCGTGGCGTTATCCAGCTAAGCGCGAACTGCAATTTGGAGAA
TGGCAGCGCAATGACATTCTTGCAGGTATCTTCGAGCCAGCCACGATCGACATTGATCTGGCTATCTTGC
TGACAAAAGCAAGAGAACATAGCGTTGCCTTGGTAGGTCCAGCGGCGGAGGAACTCTTTGATCCGGTTCC
TGAACAGGATCTATTTGAGGCGCTAAATGAAACCTTAACGCTATGGAACTCGCCGCCCGACTGGGCTGGC
GATGAGCGAAATGTAGTGCTTACGTTGTCCCGCATTTGGTACAGCGCAGTAACCGGCAAAATCGCGCCGA
AGGATGTCGCTGCCGACTGGGCAATGGAGCGCCTGCCGGCCCAGTATCAGCCCGTCATACTTGAAGCTAG
ACAGGCTTATCTTGGACAAGAAGAAGATCGCTTGGCCTCGCGCGCAGATCAGTTGGAAGAATTTGTCCAC
TACGTGAAAGGCGAGATCACCAAGGTAGTCGGCAAATAACCCTCGAGCCACCCATGACCAAAATCCCTTA
ACGTGAGTTACGCGTCGTTCCACTGAGCGTCAGACCCCGTAGAAAAGATCAAAGGATCTTCTTGAGATCC
TTTTTTTCTGCGCGTAATCTGCTGCTTGCAAACAAAAAAACCACCGCTACCAGCGGTGGTTTGTTTGCCG
GATCAAGAGCTACCAACTCTTTTTCCGAAGGTAACTGGCTTCAGCAGAGCGCAGATACCAAATACTGTCC
TTCTAGTGTAGCCGTAGTTAGGCCACCACTTCAAGAACTCTGTAGCACCGCCTACATACCTCGCTCTGCT
AATCCTGTTACCAGTGGCTGCTGCCAGTGGCGATAAGTCGTGTCTTACCGGGTTGGACTCAAGACGATAG
TTACCGGATAAGGCGCAGCGGTCGGGCTGAACGGGGGGTTCGTGCACACAGCCCAGCTTGGAGCGAACGA
CCTACACCGAACTGAGATACCTACAGCGTGAGCATTGAGAAAGCGCCACGCTTCCCGAAGGGAGAAAGGC
GGACAGGTATCCGGTAAGCGGCAGGGTCGGAACAGGAGAGCGCACGAGGGAGCTTCCAGGGGGAAACGCC
TGGTATCTTTATAGTCCTGTCGGGTTTCGCCACCTCTGACTTGAGCGTCGATTTTTGTGATGCTCGTCAG
GGGGGCGGAGCCTATGGAAAAACGCCAGCAACGCGGCCTTTTTACGGTTCCTGGCCTTTTGCTGGCCTTT
TGCTCACATGTTCTTTCCTGCGTTATCCCCTGATTCTGTGGATAACCGTATTACCGCCTTTGAGTGAGCT
GATACCGCTCGCCGCAGCCGAACGACCGAGCGCAGCGAGTCAGTGAGCGAGGAAGCGGAAGAGCGCCCAA
TACGCAAACCGCCTCTCCCCGCGCGTTGGCCGATTCATTAATGCAGCTGGCACGACAGGTTTCCCGACTG
GAAAGCGGGCAGTGAGCGCAACGCAATTAATACGCGTACCGCTAGCCAGGAAGAGTTTGTAGAAACGCAA
AAAGGCCATCCGTCAGGATGGCCTTCTGCTTAGTTTGATGCCTGGCAGTTTATGGCGGGCGTCCTGCCCG
CCACCCTCCGGGCCGTTGCTTCACAACGTTCAAATCCGCTCCCGGCGGATTTGTCCTACTCAGGAGAGCG
TTCACCGACAAACAACAGATAAAACGAAAGGCCCAGTCTTCCGACTGAGCCTTTCGTTTTATTTGATGCC
TGGCAGTTCCCTACTCTCGCGTTAACGCTAGCATGG
Features (pLannotate 1.2.2; 8 found; start..end, strand, type, name):
      3..39      -  CDS            lacZα (fragment): LacZα fragment of β-galactosidase; lacZ fragment
    596..619     +  promoter       Pc promoter (fragment): intI1 (promoter lies within the coding sequence); class 1 integron promoter
    795..851     +  CDS            GmR (fragment): gentamycin acetyltransferase; aacC1; confers resistance to gentamycin
    858..1649    +  CDS            SmR: aminoglycoside adenylyltransferase (Murphy, 1985); aadA; confers resistance to spectinomycin and streptomycin
   1742..2330    +  rep_origin     ori: high-copy-number ColE1/pMB1/pBR322/pUC origin of replication
   2513..2605    +  CDS            lacI (fragment): lac repressor; lacI; The lac repressor binds to the lac operator to inhibit transcription in E. coli. This inhibition can be relieved by adding lactose or isopropyl-β-D-thiogalactopyranoside (IPTG).
   2660..2687    -  terminator     rrnB T2 terminator: transcription terminator T2 from the E. coli rrnB gene
   2819..2862    +  terminator     rrnB T1 terminator: Escherichia coli rrnB; transcription terminator T1 from the E. coli rrnB gene
