[The description below was written by a language model from this plasmid's Addgene catalogue record and pLannotate feature annotations shown in this document.]
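Description:
pFUSB4_ACCA is a small (about 2.9 kb) bacterial intermediate plasmid for Golden Gate assembly of TAL effector nucleases, built on the pFUS_B4 array vector. It carries a preassembled synthetic block of four TAL effector repeats whose repeat-variable diresidues (RVDs) are NI, HD, HD and NI. Under the standard TALE code these specify the bases A, C, C and A, which gives the plasmid its name. The depositor notes that it was made by Golden Gate cloning. Although the catalogue lists it under mammalian expression and TALEN, the annotated features include no eukaryotic promoter, nuclease domain or polyadenylation signal. It is therefore best understood as a building-block module rather than an expression construct in its own right.

The feature table covers only backbone elements, and the repeat array itself was not annotated; it presumably lies in the unannotated stretch near the residual lacZα fragment. That fragment is probably a remnant of a blue/white screening cassette displaced when the repeats were inserted, though the record does not say so. Propagation in E. coli relies on a high-copy ColE1/pUC-type origin. Selection uses the aadA aminoglycoside adenylyltransferase gene, which confers spectinomycin and streptomycin resistance and sits downstream of a class 1 integron Pc promoter fragment and a short remnant of a gentamicin resistance gene. A lacI fragment and the rrnB T1 and T2 terminators are further backbone vestiges, with the terminators likely insulating the cloning region.

The associated publication describes a simplified 15-RVD GoldyTALEN design for in vivo genome engineering. Premade four-repeat modules like this one are presumably combined with other array plasmids in a final Golden Gate step to build complete TALEN DNA-binding domains in a destination vector.
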