Addgene plasmid #48388: pFUSB4_ACCA
Depositing lab: Stephen Ekker. Depositing organization: Mayo Foundation for Medical Education and Research. Publication: High Efficiency In Vivo Genome Engineering with a Simplified 15-RVD GoldyTALEN Design. Ma AC, Lee HB, Clark KJ, Ekker SC. PLoS One. 2013 May 29;8(5):e65259. doi: 10.1371/journal.pone.0065259. Print 2013. PubMed 23734242.
Backbone
  Vector backbone: pFUS_B4
  Vector type: Mammalian Expression, TALEN
Growth in bacteria
  Bacterial resistance: Spectinomycin, 50 μg/mL
  Growth temperature: 37°C
  Growth strain: Top10
  Copy number: Unknown
Gene/Insert
  Gene/Insert name: RVD sequence: NI HD HD NI
  Species: Synthetic
  Cloning method: Unknown
  Sequencing primers: 5′ ttgatgcctggcagttccct; 3′ cgaaccgaacaggcttatgt
Terms and licenses: Academic/Nonprofit Terms; Industry Terms: Not Available to Industry
Depositor comments: Plasmid was created using Golden Gate cloning.
How to cite: pFUSB4_ACCA was a gift from Stephen Ekker (Addgene plasmid # 48388 ; http://n2t.net/addgene:48388 ; RRID:Addgene_48388)
