>Addgene plasmid #48388 | pFUSB4_ACCA | addgene partial sequence | sequence record 70760 | pCR8_F1 5'-ttgatgcctggcagttccct-3'
TTGTAAAACGACGGCCAGTCTTAAGCGTCTCATGGCCTGACCCCGGACCAAGTGGTGGCTATCGCCAGCA
ACATTGGCGGCAAGCAAGCGCTCGAAACGGTGCAGCGGCTGTTGCCGGTGCTGTGCCAGGACCATGGCCT
GACTCCGGACCAAGTGGTGGCTATCGCCAGCCACGATGGCGGCAAGCAAGCGCTCGAAACGGTGCAGCGG
CTGTTGCCGGTGCTGTGCCAGGACCATGGCCTGACTCCGGACCAAGTGGTGGCTATCGCCAGCCACGATG
GCGGCAAGCAAGCGCTCGAAACGGTGCAGCGGCTGTTGCCGGTGCTGTGCCAGGACCATGGCCTGACCCC
GGACCAAGTGGTGGCTATCGCCAGCAACATTGGCGGCAAGCAAGCGCTCGAAACGGTGCAGCGGCTGTTG
CCGGTGCTGTGCCAGGACCATGGCCTGACCCCGGACCAAGTGGTGGCTATCGAGACGTCTAGACCAGCCA
GGACAGAAATGCCTCGACTTCGCTGCTACCCAAGGTTGCCGGGTGACGCACACCGTGGAAACGGATGAAG
GCACGAACCCAGTGGACATAAGCCTGTTCGGTTCGTAAGCTGTAATGCAAGTAGCGTATGCGCTCACGCA
ACTGGTCCAGAACCTTGACCGAACGCAGCGGTGGTAACGGCGCAGTGGCGGTTTTCATGGCTTGTTATGA
CTGTTTTTTTGGGGTACAGTCTATGCCTCGGGCATCCAAGCAGCAAGCGCGTTACGCCGTGGGTCGATGT
TTGATGTTATGGAGCAGCAACGATGTTACGCAGCAGGGCAGTCGCCCTAAAACAAAGTTAAACATTATGA
GGGAAGCGGTGATCGCCGAAGTATCGACTCAACTATCAGA
